Addgene plasmid #146833: pAc5.1B-EGFP-DmGW182-DUF-RBD_L
Purpose: Insect Expression of DmGW182-DUF-RBD
Depositing lab: Elisa Izaurralde. Depositing organization: Max Planck Institute for Developmental Biology. Publication: Two PABPC1-binding sites in GW182 proteins promote miRNA-mediated gene silencing. Huntzinger E, Braun JE, Heimstädt S, Zekri L, Izaurralde E. EMBO J. 2010 Dec 15;29(24):4146-60. doi: 10.1038/emboj.2010.274 PubMed 21063388.
Backbone
  Vector backbone: Unknown
  Vector type: Insect Expression
Growth in bacteria
  Bacterial resistance: Ampicillin, 100 μg/mL
  Growth temperature: 37°C
  Growth strain: DH5alpha
  Copy number: Low Copy
Gene/Insert
  Gene/Insert name: DmGW182-DUF-RBD
  Species: D. melanogaster (fly)
  Entrez Gene: gw (a.k.a. Dmel_CG31992, CG11484, CG31992, CG9905, Dmel\CG31992, GQ182, GW, GW182, Gw, Gw182, anon-EST:Posey205, dGW182, gw182)
  Cloning method: Unknown
Terms and licenses: Academic/Nonprofit Terms; Industry Terms: Not Available to Industry
Depositor comments: sequence given by NM_166780 varA. Plasmids from this collection were made available to the research community and donated after the lab closed. Please note that the sequence provided by the depositing laboratory may be theoretical/predicted or based on Sanger sequencing results. There may be discrepancies between sequencing results obtained by Addgene and the depositor sequence. If an Addgene verified sequence is not available, please contact before placing your order to request that our lab fully sequence the plasmid.
How to cite: pAc5.1B-EGFP-DmGW182-DUF-RBD_L was a gift from Elisa Izaurralde (Addgene plasmid # 146833 ; http://n2t.net/addgene:146833 ; RRID:Addgene_146833)
