[The description below was written by a language model from this plasmid's Addgene catalogue record and pLannotate feature annotations shown in this document.]
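Description:
pAc5.1B-EGFP-DmGW182-DUF-RBD_L is a 6,540-nt insect expression plasmid for producing an EGFP-tagged fragment of the Drosophila melanogaster GW182 protein (gene gw). The catalogue lists the backbone as unknown, although the name and the annotated parts point to a pAc5.1-type layout. In bacteria it is maintained through a ColE1/pMB1-family origin and selected with ampicillin via the β-lactamase gene and its own promoter. The record lists the plasmid as low copy, whereas the feature annotation labels the origin as a high-copy type. Short remnants of a tetracycline resistance gene and of SV40 large T antigen are also annotated. These appear to be non-functional backbone fragments.

The expression cassette is driven by the Drosophila actin 5C (Ac5) promoter, which gives strong constitutive transcription in fly cells. Downstream lies the EGFP coding sequence, followed by a roughly 450-nt gw fragment, so the GW182 piece is presumably expressed as an N-terminal EGFP fusion. The construct name indicates that this fragment spans the DUF and RBD regions of the protein, and the depositor states that the sequence follows the variant A reference transcript. A V5 epitope tag sequence sits just after the insert, but the record does not say whether it is in frame or preceded by a stop codon. An SV40 polyadenylation signal follows the cassette; it is annotated on the opposite strand.

The associated study concerns PABPC1-binding sites in GW182 proteins and their role in miRNA-mediated gene silencing. This suggests the plasmid was used to express a defined, fluorescently tagged GW182 domain in insect cells for interaction, localisation or silencing experiments. No marker for selection in insect cells is annotated.
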