Features (pLannotate 1.2.2; 10 found; start..end, strand, type, name):
     56..2568    +  promoter       Ac5 promoter: Drosophila melanogaster actin 5C promoter
   2588..3304    +  CDS            EGFP: EGFP is a basic (constitutively fluorescent) green fluorescent protein published in 1996, derived from Aequorea victoria. It is reported to be a rapidly-maturing weak dimer with moderate acid sensitivity.
   3347..3799    +  CDS            gw (fragment): GAWKY_DROME - Also known as GW182 From Drosophila melanogaster (Fruit fly).
   3825..3866    +  CDS            V5 tag: epitope tag from simian virus 5
   3966..4100    -  polyA_signal   SV40 poly(A) signal: SV40 polyadenylation signal
   4123..4207    -  CDS            large T antigen (fragment): large T antigen from SV40 (simian virus 40)
   4208..4678    +  CDS            TcR (fragment): tetracycline efflux protein; tet; confers resistance to tetracycline
   4722..5310    -  rep_origin     ori: high-copy-number ColE1/pMB1/pBR322/pUC origin of replication
   5481..6341    -  CDS            AmpR: β-lactamase; bla; confers resistance to ampicillin, carbenicillin, and related antibiotics
   6342..6446    -  promoter       AmpR promoter: bla
>Addgene plasmid #146833 | pAc5.1B-EGFP-DmGW182-DUF-RBD_L | depositor full sequence | sequence record 289280 | Full Sequence
CTTCAAGGAATTAATTCTATATTCTAAAAACACAAATGATACTTCTAAAAAAAATCATGAATGGCATCAA
CTCTGAATCAAATCTTTGCAGATGCACCTACTTCTCATTTCCACTGTCACATCATTTTTCCAGATCTCGC
TGCCTGTTATGTGGCCCACAAACCAAGACACGTTTTATGGCCATTAAAGCTGGCTGATCGTCGCCAAACA
CCAAATACATATCAATATGTACATTCGAGAAAGAAGCGATCAAAGAAGCGTCTTCGGGCGAGTAGGAGAA
TGCGGAGGAGAAGGAGAACGAGCTGATCTAGTATCTCTCCACAATCCAATGCCAACTGACCAACTGGCCA
TATTCGGAGCAATTTGAAGCCAATTTCCATCGCCTGGCGATCGCTCCATTCTTGGCTATATGTTTTTCAC
CGTTCCCGGGGCCATTTTCAAAGACTCGTCGGTAAGATAAGATTGTGTCACTCGCTGTCTCTCTTCATTT
GTCGAAGAATGCTGAGGAATTTCGCGATGACGTCGGCGAGTATTTTGAAGAATGAGAATAATTTGTATTT
ATACGAAAATCAGTTAGTGGAATTTTCTACAAAAACATGTTATCTATAGATAATTTTGTTGCAAAATATG
TTGACTATGACAAAGATTGTATGTATATACCTTTAATGTATTCTCATTTTCTTATGTATTTATAATGGCA
ATGATGATACTGATGATATTTTAAGATGATGCCAGACCACAGGCTGATTTCTGCGTCTTTTGCCGAACGC
AGTGCATGTGCGGTTGTTGTTTTTTGGAATAGTTTCAATTTTCGGACTGTCCGCTTTGATTTCAGTTTCT
TGGCTTATTCAAAAAGCAAAGTAAAGCCAAAAAAGCGAGATGGCAATACCAAATGCGGCAAAACGGTAGT
GGAAGGAAAGGGGTGCGGGGCAGCGGAAGGAAGGGTGGGGCGGGGCGTGGCGGGGTCTGTGGCTGGGCGC
GACGTCACCGACGTTGGAGCCACTCCTTTGACCATGTGTGCGTGTGTGTATTATTCGTGTCTCGCCACTC
GCCGGTTGTTTTTTTCTTTTTATCTCGCTCTCTCTAGCGCCATCTCGTACGCATGCTCAACGCACCGCAT
GTTGCCGTGTCCTTTATGCGTCATTTTGGCTCGAAATAGGCAATTATTTAAACAAAGATTAGTCAACGAA
AACGCTAAAATAAATAAGTCTACAATATGGTTACTTATTGCCATGTGTGTGCAGCCAACGATAGCAACAA
AAGCAACAACACAGTGGCTTTCCCTCTTTCACTTTTTGTTTGCAAGCGCGTGCGAGCAAGACGGCACGAC
CGGCAAACGCAATTACGCTGACAAAGAGCAGACGAAGTTTTGGCCGAAAAACATCAAGGCGCCTGATACG
AATGCATTTGCAATAACAATTGCGATATTTAATATTGTTTATGAAGCTGTTTGACTTCAAAACACACAAA
AAAAAAAATAAAACAAATTATTTGAAAGAGAATTAGGAATCGGACAGCTTATCGTTACGGGCTAACAGCA
CACCGAGACGAAATAGCTTACCTGACGTCACAGCCTCTGGAAGAACTGCCGCCAAGCAGAGAGAGAGAGA
AAAAGAGGGAGAGCAGCTTAGACCGCATGTGCTTGTGTGTGAGGCGTCTCTCTCTTCGTCTCCTGTTTGC
GCAAACGCATAGACTGCACTGAGAAAATCGATTACCTATTTTTTATGAATGAATATTTGCACTATTACTA
TTCAAAACTATTAAGATAGCAATCACATTCAATAGCCAAATACTATACCACCTGAGCGATGCAACGAAAT
GATCAATTTGAGCAAAAATGCTGCATATTTAGGACGGCATCATTATAGAAATGCTTCTTGCTGTGTACTT
TTCTCTCGTCTGGCAGCTGTTTCGCCGTTATTGTTAAAACCGGCTTAAGTTAGGTGTGTTTTCTACGACT
AGTGATGCCCCTACTAGAAGATGTGTGTTGCACAAATGTCCCTGAATAACCAATTTGAAGTGCAGATAGC
AGTAAACGTAAGCTAATATGAATATTATTTAACTGTAATGTTTTAATATCGCTGGACATTACTAATAAAC
CCACTATAAACACATGTACATATGTATGTTTTGGCATACAATGAGTAGTTGGGGAAAAAATGTGTAAAAG
CACCGTGACCATCACAGCATAAAGATAACCAGCTGAAGTATCGAATATGAGTAACCCCCAAATTGAATCA
CATGCCGCAACTGATAGGACCCATGGAAGTACACTCTTCATGGCGATATACAAGACACACACAAGCACGA
ACACCCAGTTGCGGAGGAAATTCTCCGTAAATGAAAACCCAATCGGCGAACAATTCATACCCATATATGG
TAAAAGTTTTGAACGCGACTTGAGAGCGGAGAGCATTGCGGCTGATAAGGTTTTAGCGCTAAGCGGGCTT
TATAAAACGGGCTGCGGGACCAGTTTTCATATCACTACCGTTTGAGTTCTTGTGCTGTGTGGATACTCCT
CCCGACACAAAGCCGCTCCATCAGCCAGCAGTCGTCTAATCCAGAGACCCCGGATCGGGGTACCAACATG
GTGAGCAAGGGCGAGGAGCTGTTCACCGGGGTGGTGCCCATCCTGGTCGAGCTGGACGGCGACGTAAACG
GCCACAAGTTCAGCGTGTCCGGCGAGGGCGAGGGCGATGCCACCTACGGCAAGCTGACCCTGAAGTTCAT
CTGCACCACCGGCAAGCTGCCCGTGCCCTGGCCCACCCTCGTGACCACCCTGACCTACGGCGTGCAGTGC
TTCAGCCGCTACCCCGACCACATGAAGCAGCACGACTTCTTCAAGTCCGCCATGCCCGAAGGCTACGTCC
AGGAGCGCACCATCTTCTTCAAGGACGACGGCAACTACAAGACCCGCGCCGAGGTGAAGTTCGAGGGCGA
CACCCTGGTGAACCGCATCGAGCTGAAGGGCATCGACTTCAAGGAGGACGGCAACATCCTGGGGCACAAG
CTGGAGTACAACTACAACAGCCACAACGTCTATATCATGGCCGACAAGCAGAAGAACGGCATCAAGGTGA
ACTTCAAGATCCGCCACAACATCGAGGACGGCAGCGTGCAGCTCGCCGACCACTACCAGCAGAACACCCC
CATCGGCGACGGCCCCGTGCTGCTGCCCGACAACCACTACCTGAGCACCCAGTCCGCCCTGAGCAAAGAC
CCCAACGAGAAGCGCGATCACATGGTCCTGCTGGAGTTCGTGACCGCCGCCGGGATCACTCTCGGCATGG
ACGAGCTGTACAAGCCAAGCTTGAATTCTGCAGATATCCAGCACAGTGGCGGCCGCAACGAGAATAAAGA
CTGGTCTGTTGCTCAGCCAACTTCAGCAGCAACTGCTTACACTGATCTGGTCCAAGAGTTTGAGCCAGGC
AAGCCATGGAAGGGTTCACAGATCAAAAGCATAGAAGATGATCCCAGCATTACACCAGGAAGCGTTGCTA
GATCTCCATTGTCTATTAATTCGACGCCAAAAGATGCTGACATATTTTCCAGTTGGTTGCTTTTGAAAAA
TCTAACAGCACAGATTGATGGTCCTACTTTGCGTACACTGTGTATGCAGCATGGGCCCCTTGTCAGCTTT
CACCCGTATTTGAACCAAGGAATTGCCTTATGTAAATATACTACTCGTGAGGAGGCGAACAAGGCGCAAA
TGGCGTTAAACAACTGTGTCCTCGCCAACACCACAATATTTGCTGAATCTCCCAGCGAGAACGAGGTGCA
AAGCATTATGCAGCACTTATAATCTAGAGGGCCCGCGGTTCGAAGGTAAGCCTATCCCTAACCCTCTCCT
CGGTCTCGATTCTACGCGTACCGGTCATCATCACCATCACCATTGAGTTTAAACCCGCTGATCAGCCTCG
ACTGTGCCTTCTAAGGCCTGAGCTCGCTGATCAGCCTCGATCGAGGATCCAGACATGATAAGATACATTG
ATGAGTTTGGACAAACCACAACTAGAATGCAGTGAAAAAAATGCTTTATTTGTGAAATTTGTGATGCTAT
TGCTTTATTTGTAACCATTATAAGCTGCAATAAACAAGTTAACAACAACAATTGCATTCATTTTATGTTT
CAGGTTCAGGGGGAGGTGTGGGAGGTTTTTTAAAGCAAGTAAAACCTCTACAAATGTGGTATGGCTGATT
ATGATCAGTCGACCGATGCCCTTGAGAGCCTTCAACCCAGTCAGCTCCTTCCGGTGGGCGCGGGGCATGA
CTATCGTCGCCGCACTTATGACTGTCTTCTTTATCATGCAACTCGTAGGACAGGTGCCGGCAGCGCTCTG
GGTCATTTTCGGCGAGGACCGCTTTCGCTGGAGCGCGACGATGATCGGCCTGTCGCTTGCGGTATTCGGA
ATCTTGCACGCCCTCGCTCAAGCCTTCGTCACTGGTCCCGCCACCAAACGTTTCGGCGAGAAGCAGGCCA
TTATCGCCGGCATGGCGGCCGACGCGCTGGGCTACGTCTTGCTGGCGTTCGCGACGCGAGGCTGGATGGC
CTTCCCCATTATGATTCTTCTCGCTTCCGGCGGCATCGGGATGCCCGCGTTGCAGGCCATGCTGTCCAGG
CAGGTAGATGACGACCATCAGGGACAGCTTCAAGGATCGCTCGCGGCTCTTACCAGCCAGCAAAAGGCCA
GGAACCGTAAAAAGGCCGCGTTGCTGGCGTTTTTCCATAGGCTCCGCCCCCCTGACGAGCATCACAAAAA
TCGACGCTCAAGTCAGAGGTGGCGAAACCCGACAGGACTATAAAGATACCAGGCGTTTCCCCCTGGAAGC
TCCCTCGTGCGCTCTCCTGTTCCGACCCTGCCGCTTACCGGATACCTGTCCGCCTTTCTCCCTTCGGGAA
GCGTGGCGCTTTCTCAATGCTCACGCTGTAGGTATCTCAGTTCGGTGTAGGTCGTTCGCTCCAAGCTGGG
CTGTGTGCACGAACCCCCCGTTCAGCCCGACCGCTGCGCCTTATCCGGTAACTATCGTCTTGAGTCCAAC
CCGGTAAGACACGACTTATCGCCACTGGCAGCAGCCACTGGTAACAGGATTAGCAGAGCGAGGTATGTAG
GCGGTGCTACAGAGTTCTTGAAGTGGTGGCCTAACTACGGCTACACTAGAAGGACAGTATTTGGTATCTG
CGCTCTGCTGAAGCCAGTTACCTTCGGAAAAAGAGTTGGTAGCTCTTGATCCGGCAAACAAACCACCGCT
GGTAGCGGTGGTTTTTTTGTTTGCAAGCAGCAGATTACGCGCAGAAAAAAAGGATCTCAAGAAGATCCTT
TGATCTTTTCTACGGGGTCTGACGCTCAGTGGAACGAAAACTCACGTTAAGGGATTTTGGTCATGAGATT
ATCAAAAAGGATCTTCACCTAGATCCTTTTAAATTAAAAATGAAGTTTTAAATCAATCTAAAGTATATAT
GAGTAAACTTGGTCTGACAGTTACCAATGCTTAATCAGTGAGGCACCTATCTCAGCGATCTGTCTATTTC
GTTCATCCATAGTTGCCTGACTCCCCGTCGTGTAGATAACTACGATACGGGAGGGCTTACCATCTGGCCC
CAGTGCTGCAATGATACCGCGAGACCCACGCTCACCGGCTCCAGATTTATCAGCAATAAACCAGCCAGCC
GGAAGGGCCGAGCGCAGAAGTGGTCCTGCAACTTTATCCGCCTCCATCCAGTCTATTAATTGTTGCCGGG
AAGCTAGAGTAAGTAGTTCGCCAGTTAATAGTTTGCGCAACGTTGTTGCCATTGCTGCAGGCATCGTGGT
GTCACGCTCGTCGTTTGGTATGGCTTCATTCAGCTCCGGTTCCCAACGATCAAGGCGAGTTACATGATCC
CCCATGTTGTGCAAAAAAGCGGTTAGCTCCTTCGGTCCTCCGATCGTTGTCAGAAGTAAGTTGGCCGCAG
TGTTATCACTCATGGTTATGGCAGCACTGCATAATTCTCTTACTGTCATGCCATCCGTAAGATGCTTTTC
TGTGACTGGTGAGTACTCAACCAAGTCATTCTGAGAATAGTGTATGCGGCGACCGAGTTGCTCTTGCCCG
GCGTCAACACGGGATAATACCGCGCCACATAGCAGAACTTTAAAAGTGCTCATCATTGGAAAACGTTCTT
CGGGGCGAAAACTCTCAAGGATCTTACCGCTGTTGAGATCCAGTTCGATGTAACCCACTCGTGCACCCAA
CTGATCTTCAGCATCTTTTACTTTCACCAGCGTTTCTGGGTGAGCAAAAACAGGAAGGCAAAATGCCGCA
AAAAAGGGAATAAGGGCGACACGGAAATGTTGAATACTCATACTCTTCCTTTTTCAATATTATTGAAGCA
TTTATCAGGGTTATTGTCTCATGAGCGGATACATATTTGAATGTATTTAGAAAAATAAACAAATAGGGGT
TCCGCGCACATTTCCCCGAAAAGTGCCACCTGACGTCTAAGAAACCATTATTATCATGACATTAACCTAT
AAAAATAGGCGTATCACGAGGCCCTTTCGT
